Addgene plasmid #193047: pLVX-CAPN7-C290S-mCherry
Purpose: Lentiviral expression vector for stable integration of inducible, siRNA-resistant CAPN7 with C290S (proteolysis inactivating mutation) with C-terminal mCherry tag.
Depositing lab: Wesley Sundquist. Depositing organization: University of Utah. Publication: The Calpain-7 protease functions together with the ESCRT-III protein IST1 within the midbody to regulate the timing and completion of abscission. Paine EL, Skalicky JJ, Whitby FG, Mackay DR, Ullman KS, Hill CP, Sundquist WI. Elife. 2023 Sep 29;12:e84515. doi: 10.7554/eLife.84515. PubMed 37772788.
Backbone
  Vector backbone: pLVX
  Backbone manufacturer: Clontech
  Vector type: Mammalian Expression, Lentiviral
Growth in bacteria
  Bacterial resistance: Ampicillin, 100 μg/mL
  Growth temperature: 37°C
  Growth strain: NEB Stable
  Copy number: High Copy
Gene/Insert
  Gene/Insert name: CAPN7
  Species: H. sapiens (human)
  Insert size (bp): 2439
  Mutation: C290S, siRNA resistant to: GCACCCAUACCUUUACAUU
  GenBank ID: NM_014296
  Entrez Gene: CAPN7 (a.k.a. CALPAIN7, PALBH)
  Promoter: Tight TRE
  Tag / fusion protein: mCherry (C terminal on insert)
  Cloning method: Gibson Cloning
  Sequencing primers: 5′ LNCX; 3′ PGK Rev
Terms and licenses: Academic/Nonprofit Terms; Industry Terms: Not Available to Industry
How to cite: pLVX-CAPN7-C290S-mCherry was a gift from Wesley Sundquist (Addgene plasmid # 193047 ; http://n2t.net/addgene:193047 ; RRID:Addgene_193047)
