[The description below was written by a language model from this plasmid's Addgene catalogue record and pLannotate feature annotations shown in this document.]
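Description:
pLVX-CAPN7-C290S-mCherry is an HIV-1-based lentiviral expression plasmid of about 10.9 kb built on the Clontech pLVX backbone, designed to integrate a doxycycline-type inducible CAPN7 transgene stably into mammalian cells. In bacteria it is maintained through a high-copy ColE1/pUC-type origin and selected with ampicillin via the β-lactamase gene. The viral portion is flanked by HIV-1 long terminal repeats and contains the Ψ packaging signal with a short gag fragment, the Rev response element for Rev-dependent export of the genomic RNA, and the cPPT/CTS element that aids nuclear import of the reverse-transcribed genome. The nef fragments annotated next to each LTR probably reflect the overlap of nef coding sequence with LTR U3 sequence rather than any intended payload.

The payload is the 2,439 bp human CAPN7 (calpain-7) coding sequence fused directly at its C terminus to mCherry and driven by the tight TRE promoter, which consists of seven tet operators upstream of a minimal CMV promoter. Expression therefore requires a Tet transactivator, which this plasmid does not encode and which must be supplied separately. The insert carries the C290S substitution, recorded as inactivating proteolytic activity, together with changes that make it resistant to a specific CAPN7 siRNA. Downstream, a mouse PGK promoter drives the puromycin N-acetyltransferase gene for selection of transduced cells, followed by a WPRE that enhances transcript expression. This arrangement suits knockdown-and-rescue experiments, in which endogenous CAPN7 is depleted and the fluorescent, catalytically dead version is induced. The associated work concerns calpain-7 acting with the ESCRT-III protein IST1 at the midbody during abscission.
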