Features (pLannotate 1.2.2; 23 found; start..end, strand, type, name):
    376..633     +  LTR            5' LTR (truncated): truncated 5' long terminal repeat (LTR) from HIV-1
    680..805     +  misc_feature   HIV-1 Ψ: packaging signal of human immunodeficiency virus type 1
    789..1127    +  CDS            HIV-1 gag (fragment): gag protein from human immunodeficiency virus 1; gag
   1302..1535    +  misc_feature   RRE: The Rev response element (RRE) of HIV-1 allows for Rev-dependent mRNA export from the nucleus to the cytoplasm.
   1912..2012    +  CDS            Rev (fragment): human immunodeficiency virus 1 (HIV-1) Rev protein; rev; enhances nuclear export of unspliced and incompletely spliced viral mRNAs
   2027..2142    +  misc_feature   cPPT/CTS: central polypurine tract and central termination sequence of HIV-1 (lacking the first T)
   2205..2519    +  promoter       tight TRE promoter: Tet-responsive promoter PTight, consisting of seven tet operator sequences followed by the minimal CMV promoter
   2539..4977    +  CDS            CAPN7: CAN7_HUMAN - Also known as PALBH. Experimental evidence at protein level: Swiss-Prot protein existence level 1. Calcium-regulated non-lysosomal thiol-protease. From Homo sapiens (Human).
   4977..5683    +  CDS            mCherry (fragment): monomeric derivative of DsRed fluorescent protein (Shaner et al., 2004) mammalian codon-optimized
   5696..6195    +  promoter       PGK promoter: mouse phosphoglycerate kinase 1 promoter
   6216..6815    +  CDS            PuroR: puromycin N-acetyltransferase; pac from Streptomyces alboniger; confers resistance to puromycin
   6832..7420    +  misc_feature   WPRE: woodchuck hepatitis virus posttranscriptional regulatory element
   7437..7955    +  CDS            nef (fragment): NEF_HV1BR - Experimental evidence at protein level: Swiss-Prot protein existence level 1. Extracellular Nef protein targets CD4(+) T-lymphocytes for apoptosis by interacting with CXCR4 surface receptors (PubMed:14990729). From Human immunodeficiency virus type 1 group M subtype B (isolate BRU/LAI) (HIV-1).
   8003..8260    +  LTR            5' LTR (truncated): truncated 5' long terminal repeat (LTR) from HIV-1
   8410..8432    -  protein_bind   lac operator (fragment): The lac repressor binds to the lac operator to inhibit transcription in E. coli. This inhibition can be relieved by adding lactose or isopropyl-β-D-thiogalactopyranoside (IPTG). lac repressor encoded by lacI
   8436..8466    -  promoter       lac promoter: promoter for the E. coli lac operon
   8481..8502    -  protein_bind   CAP binding site: CAP binding activates transcription in the presence of cAMP. E. coli catabolite activator protein
   8515..8607    -  CDS            lacI (fragment): lac repressor; lacI; The lac repressor binds to the lac operator to inhibit transcription in E. coli. This inhibition can be relieved by adding lactose or isopropyl-β-D-thiogalactopyranoside (IPTG).
   8790..9378    -  rep_origin     ori: high-copy-number ColE1/pMB1/pBR322/pUC origin of replication
   9549..10409   -  CDS            AmpR: β-lactamase; bla; confers resistance to ampicillin, carbenicillin, and related antibiotics
  10410..10514   -  promoter       AmpR promoter: bla
  10562..10696   +  polyA_signal   SV40 poly(A) signal: SV40 polyadenylation signal
  10863..328     +  CDS            nef (fragment) (across the origin): NEF_HV1BR - Experimental evidence at protein level: Swiss-Prot protein existence level 1. Extracellular Nef protein targets CD4(+) T-lymphocytes for apoptosis by interacting with CXCR4 surface receptors (PubMed:14990729). From Human immunodeficiency virus type 1 group M subtype B (isolate BRU/LAI) (HIV-1).
>Addgene plasmid #193047 | pLVX-CAPN7-C290S-mCherry | addgene full sequence | sequence record 379019 | Addgene NGS Result
GGAAGGGCTAATTCACTCCCAAAGAAGACAAGATATCCTTGATCTGTGGATCTACCACACACAAGGCTAC
TTCCCTGATTAGCAGAACTACACACCAGGGCCAGGGGTCAGATATCCACTGACCTTTGGATGGTGCTACA
AGCTAGTACCAGTTGAGCCAGATAAGGTAGAAGAGGCCAATAAAGGAGAGAACACCAGCTTGTTACACCC
TGTGAGCCTGCATGGGATGGATGACCCGGAGAGAGAAGTGTTAGAGTGGAGGTTTGACAGCCGCCTAGCA
TTTCATCACGTGGCCCGAGAGCTGCATCCGGAGTACTTCAAGAACTGCTGATATCGAGCTTGCTACAAGG
GACTTTCCGCTGGGGACTTTCCAGGGAGGCGTGGCCTGGGCGGGACTGGGGAGTGGCGAGCCCTCAGATC
CTGCATATAAGCAGCTGCTTTTTGCCTGTACTGGGTCTCTCTGGTTAGACCAGATCTGAGCCTGGGAGCT
CTCTGGCTAACTAGGGAACCCACTGCTTAAGCCTCAATAAAGCTTGCCTTGAGTGCTTCAAGTAGTGTGT
GCCCGTCTGTTGTGTGACTCTGGTAACTAGAGATCCCTCAGACCCTTTTAGTCAGTGTGGAAAATCTCTA
GCAGTGGCGCCCGAACAGGGACTTGAAAGCGAAAGGGAAACCAGAGGAGCTCTCTCGACGCAGGACTCGG
CTTGCTGAAGCGCGCACGGCAAGAGGCGAGGGGCGGCGACTGGTGAGTACGCCAAAAATTTTGACTAGCG
GAGGCTAGAAGGAGAGAGATGGGTGCGAGAGCGTCAGTATTAAGCGGGGGAGAATTAGATCGCGATGGGA
AAAAATTCGGTTAAGGCCAGGGGGAAAGAAAAAATATAAATTAAAACATATAGTATGGGCAAGCAGGGAG
CTAGAACGATTCGCAGTTAATCCTGGCCTGTTAGAAACATCAGAAGGCTGTAGACAAATACTGGGACAGC
TACAACCATCCCTTCAGACAGGATCAGAAGAACTTAGATCATTATATAATACAGTAGCAACCCTCTATTG
TGTGCATCAAAGGATAGAGATAAAAGACACCAAGGAAGCTTTAGACAAGATAGAGGAAGAGCAAAACAAA
AGTAAGACCACCGCACAGCAAGCGGCCGGCCGCTGATCTTCAGACCTGGAGGAGGAGATATGAGGGACAA
TTGGAGAAGTGAATTATATAAATATAAAGTAGTAAAAATTGAACCATTAGGAGTAGCACCCACCAAGGCA
AAGAGAAGAGTGGTGCAGAGAGAAAAAAGAGCAGTGGGAATAGGAGCTTTGTTCCTTGGGTTCTTGGGAG
CAGCAGGAAGCACTATGGGCGCAGCGTCAATGACGCTGACGGTACAGGCCAGACAATTATTGTCTGGTAT
AGTGCAGCAGCAGAACAATTTGCTGAGGGCTATTGAGGCGCAACAGCATCTGTTGCAACTCACAGTCTGG
GGCATCAAGCAGCTCCAGGCAAGAATCCTGGCTGTGGAAAGATACCTAAAGGATCAACAGCTCCTGGGGA
TTTGGGGTTGCTCTGGAAAACTCATTTGCACCACTGCTGTGCCTTGGAATGCTAGTTGGAGTAATAAATC
TCTGGAACAGATTTGGAATCACACGACCTGGATGGAGTGGGACAGAGAAATTAACAATTACACAAGCTTA
ATACACTCCTTAATTGAAGAATCGCAAAACCAGCAAGAAAAGAATGAACAAGAATTATTGGAATTAGATA
AATGGGCAAGTTTGTGGAATTGGTTTAACATAACAAATTGGCTGTGGTATATAAAATTATTCATAATGAT
AGTAGGAGGCTTGGTAGGTTTAAGAATAGTTTTTGCTGTACTTTCTATAGTGAATAGAGTTAGGCAGGGA
TATTCACCATTATCGTTTCAGACCCACCTCCCAACCCCGAGGGGACCCGACAGGCCCGAAGGAATAGAAG
AAGAAGGTGGAGAGAGAGACAGAGACAGATCCATTCGATTAGTGAACGGATCTCGACGGTATCGCCTTTA
AAAGAAAAGGGGGGATTGGGGGGTACAGTGCAGGGGAAAGAATAGTAGACATAATAGCAACAGACATACA
AACTAAAGAATTACAAAAACAAATTACAAAAATTCAAAATTTTCGGGTTTATTACAGGGACAGCAGAGAT
CCAGTTTATCGATGAGGCCCTTTCGTCTTCACTCGAGTTTACTCCCTATCAGTGATAGAGAACGTATGTC
GAGTTTACTCCCTATCAGTGATAGAGAACGATGTCGAGTTTACTCCCTATCAGTGATAGAGAACGTATGT
CGAGTTTACTCCCTATCAGTGATAGAGAACGTATGTCGAGTTTACTCCCTATCAGTGATAGAGAACGTAT
GTCGAGTTTATCCCTATCAGTGATAGAGAACGTATGTCGAGTTTACTCCCTATCAGTGATAGAGAACGTA
TGTCGAGGTAGGCGTGTACGGTGGGAGGCCTATATAAGCAGAGCTCGTTTAGTGAACCGTCAGATCGCCT
GGAGAAGGATCCGCCACCATGGACGCCACAGCACTGGAGCGGGACGCTGTGCAGTTCGCCCGTCTGGCGG
TTCAGCGCGACCACGAAGGCCGCTACTCCGAGGCGGTGTTTTATTACAAGGAAGCTGCACAAGCCTTAAT
TTATGCTGAGATGGCAGGATCAAGCCTAGAAAATATTCAAGAAAAAATAACTGAGTATCTGGAAAGAGTT
CAAGCTCTACATTCAGCAGTTCAGTCAAAGAGTGCTGATCCTTTGAAGTCAAAACATCAGTTGGACTTAG
AGCGTGCTCATTTCCTTGTTACACAAGCTTTTGATGAAGATGAAAAAGAGAATGTTGAAGATGCTATAGA
ATTGTACACAGAAGCTGTGGATCTCTGTCTGAAAACATCTTATGAAACTGCTGATAAAGTCCTGCAAAAT
AAACTGAAACAGTTGGCTCGACAGGCGCTAGACAGAGCAGAAGCGCTGAGTGAGCCTTTGACCAAGCCAG
TTGGCAAAATCAGTTCAACAAGTGTTAAGCCAAAGCCACCTCCAGTGAGAGCACATTTTCCACTGGGCGC
TAATCCCTTCCTTGAAAGACCTCAGTCATTTATAAGTCCTCAGTCATGTGATGCACAAGGACAGAGATAC
ACAGCAGAAGAAATAGAAGTACTCAGGACAACATCAAAAATAAATGGTATAGAATATGTTCCTTTCATGA
ATGTTGACCTGAGAGAACGTTTTGCCTATCCAATGCCTTTCTGTGATAGATGGGGCAAGCTACCATTATC
ACCTAAACAAAAAACTACATTTTCCAAGTGGGTACGACCAGAAGACCTCACCAACAATCCTACAATGATA
TATACTGTGTCCAGTTTTAGCATAAAGCAGACAATAGTATCGGATTCCTCCTTTGTGGCATCACTGGCCA
TCAGTGCAGCTTATGAAAGACGTTTTAATAAGAAGTTAATTACCGGCATAATTTACCCTCAAAACAAGGA
TGGTGAACCAGAATACAATCCATGTGGGAAGTATATGGTAAAACTTCACCTCAATGGTGTCCCAAGAAAG
GTGATAATTGATGACCAGTTACCTGTTGATCACAAGGGAGAATTGCTCTGTTCTTATTCCAACAACAAAA
GTGAATTATGGGTTTCTCTCATAGAAAAAGCATACATGAAAGTCATGGGAGGATATGATTTTCCAGGATC
CAACTCCAATATTGATCTTCATGCACTGACTGGCTGGATACCAGAAAGAATTGCTATGCATTCAGATAGC
CAAACTTTCAGTAAGGATAATTCTTTCAGAATGCTTTATCAAAGATTTCACAAAGGAGATGTCCTCATCA
CTGCGTCAACTGGAATGATGACAGAAGCTGAAGGAGAGAAGTGGGGTCTGGTTCCCACACACGCATATGC
TGTTTTGGATATTAGAGAGTTCAAGGGGCTGCGATTTATCCAGTTGAAAAATCCTTGGAGTCATTTACGT
TGGAAAGGAAGATACAGTGAAAATGATGTAAAAAACTGGACTCCAGAGTTGCAAAAGTATTTAAACTTTG
ATCCCCGAACAGCTCAGAAAATAGACAACGGAATATTTTGGATTTCCTGGGATGATCTCTGCCAGTATTA
TGATGTGATTTATTTGAGTTGGAATCCAGGTCTTTTTAAAGAATCAACATGTATTCACAGTACTTGGGAT
GCTAAGCAAGGACCTGTGAAAGATGCCTATAGCCTGGCCAACAACCCCCAGTACAAACTGGAGGTGCAGT
GTCCACAGGGGGGTGCTGCAGTTTGGGTTTTGCTTAGTAGACACATAACAGACAAGGATGATTTTGCGAA
TAATCGAGAATTTATCACAATGGTTGTATACAAGACTGATGGGAAAAAAGTTTATTACCCAGCTGACCCA
CCTCCATACATTGATGGAATTCGAATTAACAGCCCTCATTATTTGACTAAGATAAAGCTGACCACACCTG
GGACGCACACGTTCACGCTAGTGGTTTCTCAATATGAAAAACAGAACACAATCCATTACACGGTTCGGGT
ATATTCAGCATGCAGCTTTACTTTTTCAAAGATTCCTTCACCATACACCTTATCAAAACGGATTAATGGA
AAGTGGAGTGGTCAGAGTGCTGGAGGATGTGGAAATTTCCAAGAGACTCACAAAAATAACCCCATCTACC
AATTCCATATAGAAAAGACTGGGCCGTTACTGATTGAGCTACGAGGACCAAGGCAATATAGCGTTGGATT
TGAGGTTGTAACAGTTTCTACTCTAGGAGATCCTGGTCCCCATGGCTTTCTGAGGAAATCTAGTGGTGAC
TATAGGTGTGGGTTTTGCTACCTGGAATTAGAAAATATACCTTCTGGGATCTTCAATATCATTCCTAGTA
CCTTTTTGCCTAAACAAGAAGGACCTTTTTTCTTGGACTTTAATAGTATTATCCCCATCAAGATCACACA
ACTTCAGGTGAGCAAGGGCGAGGAGGATAACATGGCCATCATCAAGGAGTTCATGCGCTTCAAGGTGCAC
ATGGAGGGCTCCGTGAACGGCCACGAGTTCGAGATCGAGGGCGAGGGCGAGGGCCGCCCCTACGAGGGCA
CCCAGACCGCCAAGCTGAAGGTGACCAAGGGTGGCCCCCTGCCCTTCGCCTGGGACATCCTGTCCCCTCA
GTTCATGTACGGCTCCAAGGCCTACGTGAAGCACCCCGCCGACATCCCCGACTACTTGAAGCTGTCCTTC
CCCGAGGGCTTCAAGTGGGAGCGCGTGATGAACTTCGAGGACGGCGGCGTGGTGACCGTGACCCAGGACT
CCTCCCTGCAGGACGGCGAGTTCATCTACAAGGTGAAGCTGCGCGGCACCAACTTCCCCTCCGACGGCCC
CGTAATGCAGAAGAAGACCATGGGCTGGGAGGCCTCCTCCGAGCGGATGTACCCCGAGGACGGCGCCCTG
AAGGGCGAGATCAAGCAGAGGCTGAAGCTGAAGGACGGCGGCCACTACGACGCTGAGGTCAAGACCACCT
ACAAGGCCAAGAAGCCCGTGCAGCTGCCCGGCGCCTACAACGTCAACATCAAGTTGGACATCACCTCCCA
CAACGAGGACTACACCATCGTGGAACAGTACGAACGCGCCGAGGGCCGCCACTCCACCGGCGGCATGGAC
GAGCTGTACAAGTGAGAATTCTACCGGGTAGGGGAGGCGCTTTTCCCAAGGCAGTCTGGAGCATGCGCTT
TAGCAGCCCCGCTGGGCACTTGGCGCTACACAAGTGGCCTCTGGCCTCGCACACATTCCACATCCACCGG
TAGGCGCCAACCGGCTCCGTTCTTTGGTGGCCCCTTCGCGCCACCTTCTACTCCTCCCCTAGTCAGGAAG
TTCCCCCCCGCCCCGCAGCTCGCGTCGTGCAGGACGTGACAAATGGAAGTAGCACGTCTCACTAGTCTCG
TGCAGATGGACAGCACCGCTGAGCAATGGAAGCGGGTAGGCCTTTGGGGCAGCGGCCAATAGCAGCTTTG
CTCCTTCGCTTTCTGGGCTCAGAGGCTGGGAAGGGGTGGGTCCGGGGGCGGGCTCAGGGGCGGGCTCAGG
GGCGGGGCGGGCGCCCGAAGGTCCTCCGGAGGCCCGGCATTCTGCACGCTTCAAAAGCGCACGTCTGCCG
CGCTGTTCTCCTCTTCCTCATCTCCGGGCCTTTCGACCTGCAGCCCAAGCTTACCATGACCGAGTACAAG
CCCACGGTGCGCCTCGCCACCCGCGACGACGTCCCCAGGGCCGTACGCACCCTCGCCGCCGCGTTCGCCG
ACTACCCCGCCACGCGCCACACCGTCGATCCGGACCGCCACATCGAGCGGGTCACCGAGCTGCAAGAACT
CTTCCTCACGCGCGTCGGGCTCGACATCGGCAAGGTGTGGGTCGCGGACGACGGCGCCGCGGTGGCGGTC
TGGACCACGCCGGAGAGCGTCGAAGCGGGGGCGGTGTTCGCCGAGATCGGCCCGCGCATGGCCGAGTTGA
GCGGTTCCCGGCTGGCCGCGCAGCAACAGATGGAAGGCCTCCTGGCGCCGCACCGGCCCAAGGAGCCCGC
GTGGTTCCTGGCCACCGTCGGCGTCTCGCCCGACCACCAGGGCAAGGGTCTGGGCAGCGCCGTCGTGCTC
CCCGGAGTGGAGGCGGCCGAGCGCGCCGGGGTGCCCGCCTTCCTGGAGACCTCCGCGCCCCGCAACCTCC
CCTTCTACGAGCGGCTCGGCTTCACCGTCACCGCCGACGTCGAGGTGCCCGAAGGACCGCGCACCTGGTG
CATGACCCGCAAGCCCGGTGCCTGACGGGCGCGTCTGGAACAATCAACCTCTGGATTACAAAATTTGTGA
AAGATTGACTGGTATTCTTAACTATGTTGCTCCTTTTACGCTATGTGGATACGCTGCTTTAATGCCTTTG
TATCATGCTATTGCTTCCCGTATGGCTTTCATTTTCTCCTCCTTGTATAAATCCTGGTTGCTGTCTCTTT
ATGAGGAGTTGTGGCCCGTTGTCAGGCAACGTGGCGTGGTGTGCACTGTGTTTGCTGACGCAACCCCCAC
TGGTTGGGGCATTGCCACCACCTGTCAGCTCCTTTCCGGGACTTTCGCTTTCCCCCTCCCTATTGCCACG
GCGGAACTCATCGCCGCCTGCCTTGCCCGCTGCTGGACAGGGGCTCGGCTGTTGGGCACTGACAATTCCG
TGGTGTTGTCGGGGAAGCTGACGTCCTTTCCATGGCTGCTCGCCTGTGTTGCCACCTGGATTCTGCGCGG
GACGTCCTTCTGCTACGTCCCTTCGGCCCTCAATCCAGCGGACCTTCCTTCCCGCGGCCTGCTGCCGGCT
CTGCGGCCTCTTCCGCGTCTTCGCCTTCGCCCTCAGACGAGTCGGATCTCCCTTTGGGCCGCCTCCCCGC
CTGGAATTAATTCTGCAGTCGAGACCTAGAAAAACATGGAGCAATCACAAGTAGCAATACAGCAGCTACC
AATGCTGATTGTGCCTGGCTAGAAGCACAAGAGGAGGAGGAGGTGGGTTTTCCAGTCACACCTCAGGTAC
CTTTAAGACCAATGACTTACAAGGCAGCTGTAGATCTTAGCCACTTTTTAAAAGAAAAGAGGGGACTGGA
AGGGCTAATTCACTCCCAACGAAGACAAGATATCCTTGATCTGTGGATCTACCACACACAAGGCTACTTC
CCTGATTAGCAGAACTACACACCAGGGCCAGGGGTCAGATATCCACTGACCTTTGGATGGTGCTACAAGC
TAGTACCAGTTGAGCCAGATAAGGTAGAAGAGGCCAATAAAGGAGAGAACACCAGCTTGTTACACCCTGT
GAGCCTGCATGGGATGGATGACCCGGAGAGAGAAGTGTTAGAGTGGAGGTTTGACAGCCGCCTAGCATTT
CATCACGTGGCCCGAGAGCTGCATCCGGAGTACTTCAAGAACTGCTGATATCGAGCTTGCTACAAGGGAC
TTTCCGCTGGGGACTTTCCAGGGAGGCGTGGCCTGGGCGGGACTGGGGAGTGGCGAGCCCTCAGATCCTG
CATATAAGCAGCTGCTTTTTGCCTGTACTGGGTCTCTCTGGTTAGACCAGATCTGAGCCTGGGAGCTCTC
TGGCTAACTAGGGAACCCACTGCTTAAGCCTCAATAAAGCTTGCCTTGAGTGCTTCAAGTAGTGTGTGCC
CGTCTGTTGTGTGACTCTGGTAACTAGAGATCCCTCAGACCCTTTTAGTCAGTGTGGAAAATCTCTAGCA
GTAGTAGTTCATGTCATCTTATTATTCAGTATTTATAACTTGCAAAGAAATGAATATCAGAGAGTGAGAG
GCCTTGACATTGCTAGCGTTTACCGTCGACCTCTAGCTAGAGCTTGGCGTAATCATGGTCATAGCTGTTT
CCTGTGTGAAATTGTTATCCGCTCACAATTCCACACAACATACGAGCCGGAAGCATAAAGTGTAAAGCCT
GGGGTGCCTAATGAGTGAGCTAACTCACATTAATTGCGTTGCGCTCACTGCCCGCTTTCCAGTCGGGAAA
CCTGTCGTGCCAGCTGCATTAATGAATCGGCCAACGCGCGGGGAGAGGCGGTTTGCGTATTGGGCGCTCT
TCCGCTTCCTCGCTCACTGACTCGCTGCGCTCGGTCGTTCGGCTGCGGCGAGCGGTATCAGCTCACTCAA
AGGCGGTAATACGGTTATCCACAGAATCAGGGGATAACGCAGGAAAGAACATGTGAGCAAAAGGCCAGCA
AAAGGCCAGGAACCGTAAAAAGGCCGCGTTGCTGGCGTTTTTCCATAGGCTCCGCCCCCCTGACGAGCAT
CACAAAAATCGACGCTCAAGTCAGAGGTGGCGAAACCCGACAGGACTATAAAGATACCAGGCGTTTCCCC
CTGGAAGCTCCCTCGTGCGCTCTCCTGTTCCGACCCTGCCGCTTACCGGATACCTGTCCGCCTTTCTCCC
TTCGGGAAGCGTGGCGCTTTCTCATAGCTCACGCTGTAGGTATCTCAGTTCGGTGTAGGTCGTTCGCTCC
AAGCTGGGCTGTGTGCACGAACCCCCCGTTCAGCCCGACCGCTGCGCCTTATCCGGTAACTATCGTCTTG
AGTCCAACCCGGTAAGACACGACTTATCGCCACTGGCAGCAGCCACTGGTAACAGGATTAGCAGAGCGAG
GTATGTAGGCGGTGCTACAGAGTTCTTGAAGTGGTGGCCTAACTACGGCTACACTAGAAGAACAGTATTT
GGTATCTGCGCTCTGCTGAAGCCAGTTACCTTCGGAAAAAGAGTTGGTAGCTCTTGATCCGGCAAACAAA
CCACCGCTGGTAGCGGTGGTTTTTTTGTTTGCAAGCAGCAGATTACGCGCAGAAAAAAAGGATCTCAAGA
AGATCCTTTGATCTTTTCTACGGGGTCTGACGCTCAGTGGAACGAAAACTCACGTTAAGGGATTTTGGTC
ATGAGATTATCAAAAAGGATCTTCACCTAGATCCTTTTAAATTAAAAATGAAGTTTTAAATCAATCTAAA
GTATATATGAGTAAACTTGGTCTGACAGTTACCAATGCTTAATCAGTGAGGCACCTATCTCAGCGATCTG
TCTATTTCGTTCATCCATAGTTGCCTGACTCCCCGTCGTGTAGATAACTACGATACGGGAGGGCTTACCA
TCTGGCCCCAGTGCTGCAATGATACCGCGAGACCCACGCTCACCGGCTCCAGATTTATCAGCAATAAACC
AGCCAGCCGGAAGGGCCGAGCGCAGAAGTGGTCCTGCAACTTTATCCGCCTCCATCCAGTCTATTAATTG
TTGCCGGGAAGCTAGAGTAAGTAGTTCGCCAGTTAATAGTTTGCGCAACGTTGTTGCCATTGCTACAGGC
ATCGTGGTGTCACGCTCGTCGTTTGGTATGGCTTCATTCAGCTCCGGTTCCCAACGATCAAGGCGAGTTA
CATGATCCCCCATGTTGTGCAAAAAAGCGGTTAGCTCCTTCGGTCCTCCGATCGTTGTCAGAAGTAAGTT
GGCCGCAGTGTTATCACTCATGGTTATGGCAGCACTGCATAATTCTCTTACTGTCATGCCATCCGTAAGA
TGCTTTTCTGTGACTGGTGAGTACTCAACCAAGTCATTCTGAGAATAGTGTATGCGGCGACCGAGTTGCT
CTTGCCCGGCGTCAATACGGGATAATACCGCGCCACATAGCAGAACTTTAAAAGTGCTCATCATTGGAAA
ACGTTCTTCGGGGCGAAAACTCTCAAGGATCTTACCGCTGTTGAGATCCAGTTCGATGTAACCCACTCGT
GCACCCAACTGATCTTCAGCATCTTTTACTTTCACCAGCGTTTCTGGGTGAGCAAAAACAGGAAGGCAAA
ATGCCGCAAAAAAGGGAATAAGGGCGACACGGAAATGTTGAATACTCATACTCTTCCTTTTTCAATATTA
TTGAAGCATTTATCAGGGTTATTGTCTCATGAGCGGATACATATTTGAATGTATTTAGAAAAATAAACAA
ATAGGGGTTCCGCGCACATTTCCCCGAAAAGTGCCACCTGACGTCGACGGATCGGGAGATCAACTTGTTT
ATTGCAGCTTATAATGGTTACAAATAAAGCAATAGCATCACAAATTTCACAAATAAAGCATTTTTTTCAC
TGCATTCTAGTTGTGGTTTGTCCAAACTCATCAATGTATCTTATCATGTCTGGATCAACTGGATAACTCA
AGCTAACCAAAATCATCCCAAACTTCCCACCCCATACCCTATTACCACTGCCAATTACCTGTGGTTTCAT
TTACTCTAAACCTGTGATTCCTCTGAATTATTTTCATTTTAAAGAAATTGTATTTGTTAAATATGTACTA
CAAACTTAGTAGTT
